Addgene plasmid #153635: pGBW-m4133176
Purpose: Mammalian expression plasmid for SARS-CoV-2 ORF7b
Depositing lab: Ginkgo Bioworks & Benjie Chen. Depositing organization: Ginkgo Bioworks.
Backbone
  Vector backbone: pTwist_CMV_6
  Backbone size w/o insert (bp): 4180
  Vector type: Mammalian Expression
Growth in bacteria
  Bacterial resistance: Ampicillin, 100 μg/mL
  Growth temperature: 37°C
  Growth strain: DH5alpha
  Copy number: High Copy
Gene/Insert
  Gene/Insert name: SARS-CoV-2 ORF7b
  Species: Severe acute respiratory syndrome coronavirus 2
  Insert size (bp): 125
  Mutation: wt
  Entrez Gene: ORF7b (a.k.a. GU280_gp08)
  Promoter: CMV
  Tag / fusion protein: Cleavable TEV;S-tag (C terminal on backbone)
  Cloning method: Unknown
Resource information
  A portion of this plasmid was derived from a plasmid made by: GinkgoBioworks
Depositor comments: NCBI reference sequence: 43740574
How to cite: pGBW-m4133176 was a gift from Ginkgo Bioworks & Benjie Chen (Addgene plasmid # 153635 ; http://n2t.net/addgene:153635 ; RRID:Addgene_153635)
