[The description below was written by a language model from this plasmid's Addgene catalogue record and pLannotate feature annotations shown in this document.]
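Description:
pGBW-m4133176 is a mammalian expression plasmid built on the pTwist_CMV_6 backbone to express the wild-type ORF7b accessory protein of SARS-CoV-2. It is maintained in E. coli as a high-copy plasmid through a ColE1/pUC-type origin of replication and selected with ampicillin via a full-length β-lactamase (AmpR) gene. The annotation also detects a short additional β-lactamase fragment, which appears to be a remnant rather than a functional marker. No mammalian selection marker is annotated, so the plasmid appears suited to transient transfection rather than stable selection.

The expression cassette consists of the human cytomegalovirus immediate-early enhancer and CMV promoter elements driving the short ORF7b coding sequence, which the feature table matches to the Swiss-Prot NS7B_SARS2 entry. It is followed by an SV40 polyadenylation signal, with an adjacent small fragment of SV40 large T antigen sequence that commonly accompanies this element. According to the catalogue record, the backbone supplies a C-terminal S-tag preceded by a TEV protease cleavage site, allowing detection or affinity capture of the protein and subsequent tag removal. These tag elements are not called out separately in the automated feature table. The cassette is bracketed by 5' and 3' β-globin insulator elements, and T7 and rrnG transcription terminators plus a synthetic poly(A) signal flank it, an arrangement that helps isolate the insert from read-through transcription originating in the backbone.

The sequenced record is 4,383 nt. The construct belongs to a set of SARS-CoV-2 protein expression reagents and would typically be used to produce tagged ORF7b in mammalian cells for localization, interaction or functional studies, although the record states no purpose beyond mammalian expression.
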