Features (pLannotate 1.2.2; 16 found; start..end, strand, type, name):
     85..156     +  misc_feature   5' β-globin insulator: insulator upstream of the human β-globin locus (Farrell et al., 2002)
    161..207     -  terminator     T7 terminator: transcription terminator for bacteriophage T7 RNA polymerase
    225..273     -  polyA_signal   poly(A) signal: synthetic polyadenylation signal
    354..657     +  enhancer       CMV enhancer: human cytomegalovirus immediate early enhancer
    730..747     -  promoter       CMV promoter (fragment): human cytomegalovirus (CMV) immediate early promoter
    810..861     +  promoter       CMVd2 promoter: truncated human cytomegalovirus (CMV) immediate early promoter that yields moderately reduced expression relative to the full-length promoter
    936..1064    +  CDS            NS7B_SARS2: Experimental evidence at protein level: Swiss-Prot protein existence level 1. From Severe acute respiratory syndrome coronavirus 2 (2019-nCoV) (SARS-CoV-2).
   1183..1304    -  polyA_signal   SV40 poly(A) signal: SV40 polyadenylation signal
   1327..1396    -  CDS            large T antigen (fragment): large T antigen from SV40 (simian virus 40)
   1419..1465    +  terminator     T7 terminator: transcription terminator for bacteriophage T7 RNA polymerase
   1495..1631    +  terminator     rrnG terminator: transcription terminator from the E. coli ribosomal RNA rrnG operon (Albrechtsen et al., 1991)
   1676..1747    +  misc_feature   3' β-globin insulator: insulator downstream of the human β-globin locus (Farrell et al., 2002)
   1973..2561    -  rep_origin     ori: high-copy-number ColE1/pMB1/pBR322/pUC origin of replication
   2733..2797    -  CDS            bla(M) (fragment): β-lactamase lacking the signal sequence; bla(M); allows cytosolic expression of β-lactamase
   3307..4167    +  CDS            AmpR: β-lactamase; bla; confers resistance to ampicillin, carbenicillin, and related antibiotics
   4180..4316    +  terminator     rrnG terminator: transcription terminator from the E. coli ribosomal RNA rrnG operon (Albrechtsen et al., 1991)
>Addgene plasmid #153635 | pGBW-m4133176 | addgene full sequence | sequence record 300599 | Ginkgo NGS Result
GCCGTGGCGCTCATTTGCTCGTCGGGCATCGAATCTCGTCAGCTATCGTCAGCTTACCTTTTTGGCAGCG
ATCGCGGCTCCCGACATCTTGGACCATTAGCTCCACAGGTATCTTCTTCCCTCTAGTGGTCATAACAGCA
GCTTCAGCTACCTCTCAATTCAAAAAACCCCTCAAGACCCGTTTAGAGGCCCCAAGGGGTTATGCTATCA
ATCGTTGCGTTACACACACAAAAAACCAACACACATCCATCTTCGATGGATAGCGATTTTATTATCTAAC
TGCTGATCGAGTGTAGCCAGATCTAGTAATCAATTACGGGGTCATTAGTTCATAGCCCATATATGGAGTT
CCGCGTTACATAACTTACGGTAAATGGCCCGCCTGGCTGACCGCCCAACGACCCCCGCCCATTGACGTCA
ATAATGACGTATGTTCCCATAGTAACGCCAATAGGGACTTTCCATTGACGTCAATGGGTGGAGTATTTAC
GGTAAACTGCCCACTTGGCAGTACATCAAGTGTATCATATGCCAAGTACGCCCCCTATTGACGTCAATGA
CGGTAAATGGCCCGCCTGGCATTATGCCCAGTACATGACCTTATGGGACTTTCCTACTTGGCAGTACATC
TACGTATTAGTCATCGCTATTACCATGCTGATGCGGTTTTGGCAGTACATCAATGGGCGTGGATAGCGGT
TTGACTCACGGGGATTTCCAAGTCTCCACCCCATTGACGTCAATGGGAGTTTGTTTTGGCACCAAAATCA
ACGGGACTTTCCAAAATGTCGTAACAACTCCGCCCCATTGACGCAAATGGGCGGTAGGCGTGTACGGTGG
GAGGTCTATATAAGCAGAGCTGGTTTAGTGAACCGTCAGATCAGATCTTTGTCGATCCTACCATCCACTC
GACACACCCGCCAGCGGCCGCCACCATGATAGAACTATCGCTCATCGACTTTTATCTGTGCTTCTTGGCT
TTCCTGCTTTTTCTGGTGCTCATTATGCTAATCATTTTTTGGTTCAGTCTGGAGTTACAAGATCATAATG
AGACATGTCACGCCGAAAACCTTTACTTTCAGTCGAAAGAAACCGCGGCAGCTAAGTTCGAGAGGCAGCA
CATGGACAGTTAAGCTAGCTTGACTGACTGAGATACAGCGTACCTTCAGCTCACAGACATGATAAGATAC
ATTGATGAGTTTGGACAAACCACAACTAGAATGCAGTGAAAAAAATGCTTTATTTGTGAAATTTGTGATG
CTATTGCTTTATTTGTAACCATTATAAGCTGCAATAAACAAGTTAACAACAACAATTGCATTCATTTTAT
GTTTCAGGTTCAGGGGGAGGTGTGGGAGGTTTTTTAAAGCAAGTAAAACCTCTACAAATGTGGTATTGGC
CCATCTCTATCGGTATCGTAGCATAACCCCTTGGGGCCTCTAAACGGGTCTTGAGGGGTTTTTTGTGCCC
CTCGGGCCGGATTGCTATCTACCGGCATTGGCGCAGAAAAAAATGCCTGATGCGACGCTGCGCGTCTTAT
ACTCCCACATATGCCAGATTCAGCAACGGATACGGCTTCCCCAACTTGCCCACTTCCATACGTGTCCTCC
TTACCAGAAATTTATCCTTAAGGTCGTCAGCTATCCTGCAGGCGATCTCTCGATTTCGATCAAGACATTC
CTTTAATGGTCTTTTCTGGACACCACTAGGGGTCAGAAGTAGTTCATCAAACTTTCTTCCCTCCCTAATC
TCATTGGTTACCTTGGGCTATCGAAACTTAATTAACCAGTCAAGTCAGCTACTTGGCGAGATCGACTTGT
CTGGGTTTCGACTACGCTCAGAATTGCGTCAGTCAAGTTCGATCTGGTCCTTGCTATTGCACCCGTTCTC
CGATTACGAGTTTCATTTAAATCATGTGAGCAAAAGGCCAGCAAAAGGCCAGGAACCGTAAAAAGGCCGC
GTTGCTGGCGTTTTTCCATAGGCTCCGCCCCCCTGACGAGCATCACAAAAATCGACGCTCAAGTCAGAGG
TGGCGAAACCCGACAGGACTATAAAGATACCAGGCGTTTCCCCCTGGAAGCTCCCTCGTGCGCTCTCCTG
TTCCGACCCTGCCGCTTACCGGATACCTGTCCGCCTTTCTCCCTTCGGGAAGCGTGGCGCTTTCTCATAG
CTCACGCTGTAGGTATCTCAGTTCGGTGTAGGTCGTTCGCTCCAAGCTGGGCTGTGTGCACGAACCCCCC
GTTCAGCCCGACCGCTGCGCCTTATCCGGTAACTATCGTCTTGAGTCCAACCCGGTAAGACACGACTTAT
CGCCACTGGCAGCAGCCACTGGTAACAGGATTAGCAGAGCGAGGTATGTAGGCGGTGCTACAGAGTTCTT
GAAGTGGTGGCCTAACTACGGCTACACTAGAAGAACAGTATTTGGTATCTGCGCTCTGCTGAAGCCAGTT
ACCTTCGGAAAAAGAGTTGGTAGCTCTTGATCCGGCAAACAAACCACCGCTGGTAGCGGTGGTTTTTTTG
TTTGCAAGCAGCAGATTACGCGCAGAAAAAAAGGATCTCAAGAAGATCCTTTGATCTTTTCTACGGGGTC
TGACGCTCAGTGGAACGAAAACTCACGTTAAGGGATTTTGGTCATGAGATTATCAAAAAGGATCTTCACC
TAGATCCTTTTAAATTAAAAATGAAGTTTTAAATCAATCTAAAGTATATATGAGTAAACTTGGTCTGACA
GTTACCAATGCTTAATCAGTGAGGCACCTATCTCAGCGATCTGTCTATTTCGTTCATCCATAGTTGCATT
TAAATTTCCGAACTCTCCAAGGCCCTCGTCGGAAAATCTTCAAACCTTTCGTCCGATCCATCTTGCAGGC
TACCTCTCGAACGAACTATCGCAAGTCTCTTGGCCGGCCTTGCGCCTTGGCTATTGCTTGGCAGCGCCTA
TCGCCAGGTATTACTCCAATCCCGAATATCCGAGATCGGGATCACCCGAGAGAAGTTCAACCTACATCCT
CAATCCCGATCTATCCGAGATCCGAGGAATATCGAAATCGGGGCGCGCCTGGTGTACCGAGAACGATCCT
CTCAGTGCGAGTCTCGACGATCCATATCGTTGCTTGGCAGTCAGCCAGTCGGAATCCAGCTTGGGACCCA
GGAAGTCCAATCGTCAGATATTGTACTCAAGCCTGGTCACGGCAGCGTACCGATCTGTTTAAACCTAGAT
ATTGATAGTCTGATCGGTCAACGTATAATCGAGTCCTAGCTTTTGCAAACATCTATCAAGAGACAGGATC
AGCAGGAGGCTTTCGCATGAGTATTCAACATTTCCGTGTCGCCCTTATTCCCTTTTTTGCGGCATTTTGC
CTTCCTGTTTTTGCTCACCCAGAAACGCTGGTGAAAGTAAAAGATGCTGAAGATCAGTTGGGTGCGCGAG
TGGGTTACATCGAACTGGATCTCAACAGCGGTAAGATCCTTGAGAGTTTTCGCCCCGAAGAACGCTTTCC
AATGATGAGCACTTTTAAAGTTCTGCTATGTGGCGCGGTATTATCCCGTATTGACGCCGGGCAAGAGCAA
CTCGGTCGCCGCATACACTATTCTCAGAATGACTTGGTTGAGTATTCACCAGTCACAGAAAAGCATCTTA
CGGATGGCATGACAGTAAGAGAATTATGCAGTGCTGCCATAACCATGAGTGATAACACTGCGGCCAACTT
ACTTCTGACAACGATTGGAGGACCGAAGGAGCTAACCGCTTTTTTGCACAACATGGGGGATCATGTAACT
CGCCTTGATCGTTGGGAACCGGAGCTGAATGAAGCCATACCAAACGACGAGCGTGACACCACGATGCCTG
TAGCAATGGCAACAACCTTGCGTAAACTATTAACTGGCGAACTACTTACTCTAGCTTCCCGGCAACAGTT
GATAGACTGGATGGAGGCGGATAAAGTTGCAGGACCACTTCTGCGCTCGGCCCTTCCGGCTGGCTGGTTT
ATTGCTGATAAATCTGGAGCCGGTGAGCGTGGGTCTCGCGGTATCATTGCAGCACTGGGGCCAGATGGTA
AGCCCTCCCGTATCGTAGTTATCTACACGACGGGGAGTCAGGCAACTATGGATGAACGAAATAGACAGAT
CGCTGAGATAGGTGCCTCACTGATTAAGCATTGGTAACCGATTCTAGGTGCATTGGCGCAGAAAAAAATG
CCTGATGCGACGCTGCGCGTCTTATACTCCCACATATGCCAGATTCAGCAACGGATACGGCTTCCCCAAC
TTGCCCACTTCCATACGTGTCCTCCTTACCAGAAATTTATCCTTAAGATCCCGAATCGTTTAAACTCGAC
TCTGGCTCTATCGAATCTCCGTCGTTTCGAGCTTACGCGAACA
